>Addgene plasmid #14408 | pAG414GPD-Cerulean-ccdB | depositor full sequence | sequence record 8071 | Author sequence
GACGAAAGGGCCTCGTGATACGCCTATTTTTATAGGTTAATGTCATGATAATAATGGTTTCTTAGGACGG
ATCGCTTGCCTGTAACTTACACGCGCCTCGTATCTTTTAATGATGGAATAATTTGGGAATTTACTCTGTG
TTTATTTATTTTTATGTTTTGTATTTGGATTTTAGAAAGTAAATAAAGAAGGTAGAAGAGTTACGGAATG
AAGAAAAAAAAATAAACAAAGGTTTAAAAAATTTCAACAAAAAGCGTACTTTACATATATATTTATTAGA
CAAGAAAAGCAGATTAAATAGATATACATTCGATTAACGATAAGTAAAATGTAAAATCACAGGATTTTCG
TGTGTGGTCTTCTACACAGACAAGATGAAACAATTCGGCATTAATACCTGAGAGCAGGAAGAGCAAGATA
AAAGGTAGTATTTGTTGGCGATCCCCCTAGAGTCTTTTACATCTTCGGAAAACAAAAACTATTTTTTCTT
TAATTTCTTTTTTTACTTTCTATTTTTAATTTATATATTTATATTAAAAAATTTAAATTATAATTATTTT
TATAGCACGTGATGAAAAGGACCCAGGTGGCACTTTTCGGGGAAATGTGCGCGGAACCCCTATTTGTTTA
TTTTTCTAAATACATTCAAATATGTATCCGCTCATGAGACAATAACCCTGATAAATGCTTCAATAATATT
GAAAAAGGAAGAGTATGAGTATTCAACATTTCCGTGTCGCCCTTATTCCCTTTTTTGCGGCATTTTGCCT
TCCTGTTTTTGCTCACCCAGAAACGCTGGTGAAAGTAAAAGATGCTGAAGATCAGTTGGGTGCACGAGTG
GGTTACATCGAACTGGATCTCAACAGCGGTAAGATCCTTGAGAGTTTTCGCCCCGAAGAACGTTTTCCAA
TGATGAGCACTTTTAAAGTTCTGCTATGTGGCGCGGTATTATCCCGTATTGACGCCGGGCAAGAGCAACT
CGGTCGCCGCATACACTATTCTCAGAATGACTTGGTTGAGTACTCACCAGTCACAGAAAAGCATCTTACG
GATGGCATGACAGTAAGAGAATTATGCAGTGCTGCCATAACCATGAGTGATAACACTGCGGCCAACTTAC
TTCTGACAACGATCGGAGGACCGAAGGAGCTAACCGCTTTTTTGCACAACATGGGGGATCATGTAACTCG
CCTTGATCGTTGGGAACCGGAGCTGAATGAAGCCATACCAAACGACGAGCGTGACACCACGATGCCTGTA
GCAATGGCAACAACGTTGCGCAAACTATTAACTGGCGAACTACTTACTCTAGCTTCCCGGCAACAATTAA
TAGACTGGATGGAGGCGGATAAAGTTGCAGGACCACTTCTGCGCTCGGCCCTTCCGGCTGGCTGGTTTAT
TGCTGATAAATCTGGAGCCGGTGAGCGTGGGTCTCGCGGTATCATTGCAGCACTGGGGCCAGATGGTAAG
CCCTCCCGTATCGTAGTTATCTACACGACGGGGAGTCAGGCAACTATGGATGAACGAAATAGACAGATCG
CTGAGATAGGTGCCTCACTGATTAAGCATTGGTAACTGTCAGACCAAGTTTACTCATATATACTTTAGAT
TGATTTAAAACTTCATTTTTAATTTAAAAGGATCTAGGTGAAGATCCTTTTTGATAATCTCATGACCAAA
ATCCCTTAACGTGAGTTTTCGTTCCACTGAGCGTCAGACCCCGTAGAAAAGATCAAAGGATCTTCTTGAG
ATCCTTTTTTTCTGCGCGTAATCTGCTGCTTGCAAACAAAAAAACCACCGCTACCAGCGGTGGTTTGTTT
GCCGGATCAAGAGCTACCAACTCTTTTTCCGAAGGTAACTGGCTTCAGCAGAGCGCAGATACCAAATACT
GTCCTTCTAGTGTAGCCGTAGTTAGGCCACCACTTCAAGAACTCTGTAGCACCGCCTACATACCTCGCTC
TGCTAATCCTGTTACCAGTGGCTGCTGCCAGTGGCGATAAGTCGTGTCTTACCGGGTTGGACTCAAGACG
ATAGTTACCGGATAAGGCGCAGCGGTCGGGCTGAACGGGGGGTTCGTGCACACAGCCCAGCTTGGAGCGA
ACGACCTACACCGAACTGAGATACCTACAGCGTGAGCTATGAGAAAGCGCCACGCTTCCCGAAGGGAGAA
AGGCGGACAGGTATCCGGTAAGCGGCAGGGTCGGAACAGGAGAGCGCACGAGGGAGCTTCCAGGGGGAAA
CGCCTGGTATCTTTATAGTCCTGTCGGGTTTCGCCACCTCTGACTTGAGCGTCGATTTTTGTGATGCTCG
TCAGGGGGGCGGAGCCTATGGAAAAACGCCAGCAACGCGGCCTTTTTACGGTTCCTGGCCTTTTGCTGGC
CTTTTGCTCACATGTTCTTTCCTGCGTTATCCCCTGATTCTGTGGATAACCGTATTACCGCCTTTGAGTG
AGCTGATACCGCTCGCCGCAGCCGAACGACCGAGCGCAGCGAGTCAGTGAGCGAGGAAGCGGAAGAGCGC
CCAATACGCAAACCGCCTCTCCCCGCGCGTTGGCCGATTCATTAATGCAGCTGGCACGACAGGTTTCCCG
ACTGGAAAGCGGGCAGTGAGCGCAACGCAATTAATGTGAGTTACCTCACTCATTAGGCACCCCAGGCTTT
ACACTTTATGCTTCCGGCTCCTATGTTGTGTGGAATTGTGAGCGGATAACAATTTCACACAGGAAACAGC
TATGACCATGATTACGCCAAGCGCGCAATTAACCCTCACTAAAGGGAACAAAAGCTGGAGCTCTTCGAGT
TTATCATTATCAATACTCGCCATTTCAAAGAATACGTAAATAATTAATAGTAGTGATTTTCCTAACTTTA
TTTAGTCAAAAAATTAGCCTTTTAATTCTGCTGTAACCCGTACATGCCCAAAATAGGGGGCGGGTTACAC
AGAATATATAACACCGAAGGTGCCTGGGTGAACAGGTTTATTCCTGGCATCCACTAAATATAATGGAGCC
CGCTTTTTAAGCTGGCATCCAGAAAAAAAAAGAATCCCAGCACCAAAATATTGTTTTCTTCACCAACCAT
CAGTTCATAGGTCCATTCTCTTAGCGCAACTACAGAGAACAGGGGCACAAACAGGCAAAAAACGGGCACA
ACCTCAATGGAGTGATGCAACCTGCCTGGAGTAAATGATGACACAAGGCAATTGACCCACGCATGTATCT
ATCTCATTTTCTTACACCTTCTATTACCTTCTGCTCTCTCTGATTTGGAAAAAGCTGAAAAAAAAGGTTG
AAACCAGTTCCCTGAAATTATTCCCCTACTTGACTAATAAGTATATAAAGACGGTAGGTATTGATTGTAA
TTCTGTAAATCTATTTCTTAAACTTCTTAAATTCTACTTTTATAGTTAGTCTTTTTTTTAGTTTTAAAAC
ACCAGAACTTAGTTTCGACGGATTCTAGAACTAGTGGATCCCCCGGGACAAAATGGTGAGCAAGGGCGAG
GAGCTGTTCACCGGGGTGGTGCCCATCCTGGTCGAGCTGGACGGCGACGTAAACGGCCACAAGTTCAGCG
TGTCCGGCGAGGGCGAGGGCGATGCCACCTACGGCAAGCTGACCCTGAAGTTCATCTGCACCACCGGCAA
GCTGCCCGTGCCCTGGCCCACCCTCGTGACCACCCTGACCTGGGGCGTGCAGTGCTTCGCCCGCTACCCC
GACCACATGAAGCAGCACGACTTCTTCAAGTCCGCCATGCCCGAAGGCTACGTCCAGGAGCGCACCATCT
TCTTCAAGGACGACGGCAACTACAAGACCCGCGCCGAGGTGAAGTTCGAGGGCGACACCCTGGTGAACCG
CATCGAGCTGAAGGGCATCGACTTCAAGGAGGACGGCAACATCCTGGGGCACAAGCTGGAGTACAACTAC
ATCAGCGACAACGTCTATATCACCGCCGACAAGCAGAAGAACGGCATCAAGGCCAACTTCAAGATCCGCC
ACAACATCGAGGACGGCAGCGTGCAGCTCGCCGACCACTACCAGCAGAACACCCCCATCGGCGACGGCCC
CGTGCTGCTGCCCGACAACCACTACCTGAGCACCCAGTCCAAGCTGAGCAAAGACCCCAACGAGAAGCGC
GATCACATGGTCCTGCTGGAGTTCGTGACCGCCGCCGGGATCACTCTCGGCATGGACGAGCTGTACAAGG
GTGGACCAGGTGGTGGACATCAAACAAGTTTGTACAAAAAAGCTGAACGAGAAACGTAAAATGATATAAA
TATCAATATATTAAATTAGATTTTGCATAAAAAACAGACTACATAATACTGTAAAACACAACATATCCAG
TCACTATGGCGGCCGCATTAGGCACCCCAGGCTTTACACTTTATGCTTCCGGCTCGTATAATGTGTGGAT
TTTGAGTTAGGATCCGTCGAGATTTTCAGGAGCTAAGGAAGCTAAAATGGAGAAAAAAATCACTGGATAT
ACCACCGTTGATATATCCCAATGGCATCGTAAAGAACATTTTGAGGCATTTCAGTCAGTTGCTCAATGTA
CCTATAACCAGACCGTTCAGCTGGATATTACGGCCTTTTTAAAGACCGTAAAGAAAAATAAGCACAAGTT
TTATCCGGCCTTTATTCACATTCTTGCCCGCCTGATGAATGCTCATCCGGAATTCCGTATGGCAATGAAA
GACGGTGAGCTGGTGATATGGGATAGTGTTCACCCTTGTTACACCGTTTTCCATGAGCAAACTGAAACGT
TTTCATCGCTCTGGAGTGAATACCACGACGATTTCCGGCAGTTTCTACACATATATTCGCAAGATGTGGC
GTGTTACGGTGAAAACCTGGCCTATTTCCCTAAAGGGTTTATTGAGAATATGTTTTTCGTCTCAGCCAAT
CCCTGGGTGAGTTTCACCAGTTTTGATTTAAACGTGGCCAATATGGACAACTTCTTCGCCCCCGTTTTCA
CCATGGGCAAATATTATACGCAAGGCGACAAGGTGCTGATGCCGCTGGCGATTCAGGTTCATCATGCCGT
CTGTGATGGCTTCCATGTCGGCAGAATGCTTAATGAATTACAACAGTACTGCGATGAGTGGCAGGGCGGG
GCGTAAACGCCGCGTGGATCCGGCTTACTAAAAGCCAGATAACAGTATGCGTATTTGCGCGCTGATTTTT
GCGGTATAAGAATATATACTGATATGTATACCCGAAGTATGTCAAAAAGAGGTATGCTATGAAGCAGCGT
ATTACAGTGACAGTTGACAGCGACAGCTATCAGTTGCTCAAGGCATATATGATGTCAATATCTCCGGTCT
GGTAAGCACAACCATGCAGAATGAAGCCCGTCGTCTGCGTGCCGAACGCTGGAAAGCGGAAAATCAGGAA
GGGATGGCTGAGGTCGCCCGGTTTATTGAAATGAACGGCTCTTTTGCTGACGAGAACAGGGGCTGGTGAA
ATGCAGTTTAAGGTTTACACCTATAAAAGAGAGAGCCGTTATCGTCTGTTTGTGGATGTACAGAGTGATA
TTATTGACACGCCCGGGCGACGGATGGTGATCCCCCTGGCCAGTGCACGTCTGCTGTCAGATAAAGTCTC
CCGTGAACTTTACCCGGTGGTGCATATCGGGGATGAAAGCTGGCGCATGATGACCACCGATATGGCCAGT
GTGCCGGTCTCCGTTATCGGGGAAGAAGTGGCTGATCTCAGCCACCGCGAAAATGACATCAAAAACGCCA
TTAACCTGATGTTCTGGGGAATATAAATGTCAGGCTCCCTTATACACAGCCAGTCTGCAGGTCGACCATA
GTGACTGGATATGTTGTGTTTTACAGTATTATGTAGTCTGTTTTTTATGCAAAATCTAATTTAATATATT
GATATTTATATCATTTTACGTTTCTCGTTCAGCTTTCTTGTACAAAGTGGTTCGATGTCATGTAATTAGT
TATGTCACGCTTACATTCACGCCCTCCCCCCACATCCGCTCTAACCGAAAAGGAAGGAGTTAGACAACCT
GAAGTCTAGGTCCCTATTTATTTTTTTATAGTTATGTTAGTATTAAGAACGTTATTTATATTTCAAATTT
TTCTTTTTTTTCTGTACAGACGCGTGTACGCATGTAACATTATACTGAAAACCTTGCTTGAGAAGGTTTT
GGGACGCTCGAAGGCTTTAATTTGCGGCCGGTACCCAATTCGCCCTATAGTGAGTCGTATTACGCGCGCT
CACTGGCCGTCGTTTTACAACGTCGTGACTGGGAAAACCCTGGCGTTACCCAACTTAATCGCCTTGCAGC
ACATCCCCCTTTCGCCAGCTGGCGTAATAGCGAAGAGGCCCGCACCGATCGCCCTTCCCAACAGTTGCGC
AGCCTGAATGGCGAATGGCGCG
[124 nt withheld, positions 6393-6516]
C
[91 nt withheld, positions 6518-6608]
A
[49 nt withheld, positions 6610-6658]
CCTTTGACGTTGGAGTCCACGTTCTTT
[37 nt withheld, positions 6686-6722]
ACCCTATCTCGGTCTATTCTTTTGATTTATAAGGGATTTTGCCGATTTCGGCCTATTGGTTAAAAAATGA
GCTGATTTAACAAAAATTTAACGCGAATTTTAACAAAATATTAACGTTTACAATTTCCTGATGCGGTATT
TTCTCCTTACGCATCTGTGCGGTATTTCACACCGCATAGGCAAGTGCACAAACAATACTTAAATAAATAC
TACTCAGTAATAACCTATTTCTTAGCATTTTTGACGAAATTTGCTATTTTGTTAGAGTCTTTTACACCAT
TTGTCTCCACACCTCCGCTTACATCAACACCAATAACGCCATTTAATCTAAGCGCATCACCAACATTTTC
TGGCGTCAGTCCACCAGCTAACATAAAATGTAAGCTTTCGGGGCTCTCTTGCCTTCCAACCCAGTCAGAA
ATCGAGTTCCAATCCAAAAGTTCACCTGTCCCACCTGCTTCTGAATCAAACAAGGGAATAAACGAATGAG
GTTTCTGTGAAGCTGCACTGAGTAGTATGTTGCAGTCTTTTGGAAATACGAGTCTTTTAATAACTGGCAA
ACCGAGGAACTCTTGGTATTCTTGCCACGACTCATCTCCATGCAGTTGGACGATATCAATGCCGTAATCA
TTGACCAGAGCCAAAACATCCTCCTTAGGTTGATTACGAAACACGCCAACCAAGTATTTCGGAGTGCCTG
AACTATTTTTATATGCTTTTACAAGACTTGAAATTTTCCTTGCAATAACCGGGTCAATTGTTCTCTTTCT
ATTGGGCACACATATAATACCCAGCAAGTCAGCATCGGAATCTAGAGCACATTCTGCGGCCTCTGTGCTC
TGCAAGCCGCAAACTTTCACCAATGGACCAGAACTACCTGTGAAATTAATAACAGACATACTCCAAGCTG
CCTTTGTGTGCTTAATCACGTATACTCACGTGCTCAATAGTCACCAATGCCCTCCCTCTTGGCCCTCTCC
TTTTCTTTTTTCGACCGAATTAATTCTTAATCGGCAAAAAAAGAAAAGCTCCGGATCAAGATTGTACGTA
AGGTGACAAGCTATTTTTCAATAAAGAATATCTTCCACTACTGCCATCTGGCGTCATAACTGCAAAGTAC
ACATATATTACGATGCTGTCTATTAAATGCTTCCTATATTATATATATAGTAATGTCGTTTATGGTGCAC
TCTCAGTACAATCTGCTCTGATGCCGCATAGTTAAGCCAGCCCCGACACCCGCCAACACCCGCTGACGCG
CCCTGACGGGCTTGTCTGCTCCCGGCATCCGCTTACAGACAAGCTGTGACCGTCTCCGGGAGCTGCATGT
GTCAGAGGTTTTCACCGTCATCACCGAAACGCGCGA
Features (pLannotate 1.2.2; 28 found; start..end, strand, type, name):
     70..573     -  misc_feature   CEN/ARS: S. cerevisiae CEN6 centromere fused to an autonomously replicating sequence
    610..714     +  promoter       AmpR promoter: bla
    715..1575    +  CDS            AmpR: β-lactamase; bla; confers resistance to ampicillin, carbenicillin, and related antibiotics
   1746..2334    +  rep_origin     ori: high-copy-number ColE1/pMB1/pBR322/pUC origin of replication
   2517..2609    +  CDS            lacI (fragment): lac repressor; lacI; The lac repressor binds to the lac operator to inhibit transcription in E. coli. This inhibition can be relieved by adding lactose or isopropyl-β-D-thiogalactopyranoside (IPTG).
   2622..2643    +  protein_bind   CAP binding site: CAP binding activates transcription in the presence of cAMP. E. coli catabolite activator protein
   2658..2688    +  promoter       lac promoter: promoter for the E. coli lac operon
   2696..2712    +  protein_bind   lac operator: The lac repressor binds to the lac operator to inhibit transcription in E. coli. This inhibition can be relieved by adding lactose or isopropyl-β-D-thiogalactopyranoside (IPTG). lac repressor encoded by lacI
   2757..2775    +  promoter       T3 promoter: promoter for bacteriophage T3 RNA polymerase
   2804..3448    +  promoter       GAP promoter: S. cerevisiae TDH3; promoter for glyceraldehyde-3-phosphate dehydrogenase
   3454..3477    +  misc_feature   MCS (fragment): pBluescript multiple cloning site
   3483..4199    +  CDS            SCFP3A: monomeric optimized variant of ECFP (Kremers et al., 2006) mammalian codon-optimized
   4224..4348    +  protein_bind   attR1: mutant version of attR; recombination site for the Gateway® LR reaction LR Clonase™
   4373..4403    +  promoter       lac UV5 promoter: E. coli lac promoter with an "up" mutation
   4427..4456    +  promoter       cat promoter (fragment): promoter of the E. coli cat gene encoding chloramphenicol acetyltransferase
   4457..5116    +  CDS            CmR: chloramphenicol acetyltransferase; cat; confers resistance to chloramphenicol
   5298..5456    +  CDS            ccdA (fragment): CCDA_ECO57 - Also known as H, letA. Experimental evidence at protein level: Swiss-Prot protein existence level 1. Antitoxin component of a type II toxin-antitoxin (TA) system which inhibits the post-segregational killing (PSK) of plasmid-free cells, also referred to as a plasmid addiction system. Binds to and blocks the activity of CcdB; will also remove bound CcdB protein from the CcdB-GyrA complex by forming a CcdA-CcdB complex, a process termed rejuvenation. Functions as a transcriptional corepressor for the ccdAB operon, repression also requires CcdB (By similarity). From Escherichia coli
   5461..5763    +  CDS            ccdB: CCDB_ECOLI - Also known as G, letB, letD. Experimental evidence at protein level: Swiss-Prot protein existence level 1. Toxic component of a type II toxin-antitoxin (TA) system, functioning in plasmid maintainence. Responsible for the post- segregational killing (PSK) of plasmid-free cells, also referred to as a plasmid addiction system. Half-life of over 2 hours. Cell killing by CcdB is accompanied by filamentation, defects in chromosome and plasmid segregation, defects in cell division, formation of anucleate cells, decreased DNA synthesis and plasmid loss. Interferes with the activity of DN
   5807..5931    -  protein_bind   attR2: mutant version of attR; recombination site for the Gateway® LR reaction LR Clonase™
   5938..6185    +  terminator     CYC1 terminator: S. cerevisiae CYC1; transcription terminator for CYC1
   6204..6222    -  promoter       T7 promoter: promoter for bacteriophage T7 RNA polymerase
   6230..6385    +  CDS            lacZα (fragment): LacZα fragment of β-galactosidase; lacZ fragment
   6393..6848    +  rep_origin     f1 ori (sequence partly withheld): f1 bacteriophage origin of replication; arrow indicates direction of (+) strand synthesis
   6849..6900    -  misc_feature   bom (fragment): basis of mobility region from pBR322
   6947..7621    -  CDS            TRP1: phosphoribosylanthranilate isomerase, required for tryptophan biosynthesis; S. cerevisiae TRP1; yeast auxotrophic marker
   7622..7902    -  promoter       TRP1 promoter: S. cerevisiae TRP1
   7903..7952    -  misc_feature   bom (fragment): basis of mobility region from pBR322
   8054..1       -  CDS            rop (fragment) (across the origin): Rop protein, which maintains plasmids at low copy number; rop
