[The description below was written by a language model from this plasmid's Addgene catalogue record and pLannotate feature annotations shown in this document.]
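Description:
pAG414GPD-Cerulean-ccdB is an empty Gateway destination vector for protein expression in Saccharomyces cerevisiae, built on the pRS414 backbone. It is a low-copy centromeric shuttle plasmid. A CEN6/ARS element provides stable replication and segregation in yeast, and the TRP1 gene under its own promoter allows selection by tryptophan prototrophy in trp1 strains. In E. coli the plasmid replicates from a ColE1/pUC-type origin and carries β-lactamase for ampicillin selection. An f1 origin and remnants of the pBluescript-style lac/lacZα region, with flanking T3 and T7 promoters, are also present from the parental backbone.

The expression cassette is driven by the constitutive GPD (TDH3, glyceraldehyde-3-phosphate dehydrogenase) promoter and ends in the CYC1 terminator. Immediately downstream of the promoter is the cyan fluorescent protein Cerulean, which the automated annotation labels as the closely related ECFP variant SCFP3A. The Gateway cassette follows, bounded by attR1 and attR2, and contains a chloramphenicol acetyltransferase gene and the ccdB toxin gene. Because ccdB poisons gyrase in ordinary E. coli, the unrecombined vector has to be maintained in a ccdB-tolerant strain, with chloramphenicol plus ampicillin selecting for retention of the cassette. An LR recombination with an attL-flanked entry clone replaces the CmR-ccdB segment with the gene of interest. This removes the toxin, allowing counter-selection against unrecombined vector in standard strains. It also places the open reading frame downstream of Cerulean to give an N-terminally tagged fusion.

The vector belongs to a suite of yeast Gateway plasmids designed for high-throughput genetic analysis. It suits constitutive expression of cyan-tagged proteins for localization or co-imaging studies. The depositor notes that the supplied full sequence is a reference only and may not match the physical plasmid exactly.
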