Addgene plasmid #14408: pAG414GPD-Cerulean-ccdB
Purpose: (Empty Backbone)
Depositing lab: Susan Lindquist. Depositing organization: Whitehead Institute for Biomedical Research. Publication: A suite of Gateway cloning vectors for high-throughput genetic analysis in Saccharomyces cerevisiae. Alberti S, Gitler AD, Lindquist S. Yeast. 2007 Oct . 24(10):913-9. 10.1002/yea.1502 PubMed 17583893.
Backbone
  Vector backbone: pRS414
  Vector type: Yeast Expression ; Gateway Destination
  Selectable markers: TRP1
Growth in bacteria
  Bacterial resistance: Chloramphenicol and Ampicillin, 25 & 100 μg/mL
  Growth temperature: 37°C
  Growth strain: ccdB Survival
  Growth instructions: DB3.1, ccdB Survival
  Copy number: Unknown
Gene/Insert
  Gene/Insert name: None
  Tag / fusion protein: Cerulean (N terminal on backbone)
  Cloning method: Gateway Cloning
  Sequencing primers: 5′ EGFP-C
Terms and licenses: Academic/Nonprofit Terms; Industry Terms: Not Available to Industry
Depositor comments: Type of plasmid: CEN. This plasmid contains the Gateway technology from Invitrogen; Invitrogen requires purchasing of Gateway Clonase for carrying out the Gateway recombinational cloning reaction http://www.invitrogen.com Please note that the full plasmid sequence is provided as a reference only, and may not match the exact sequence of the plasmid.
How to cite: pAG414GPD-Cerulean-ccdB was a gift from Susan Lindquist (Addgene plasmid # 14408 ; http://n2t.net/addgene:14408 ; RRID:Addgene_14408)
