>Addgene plasmid #14408 | pAG414GPD-Cerulean-ccdB | addgene partial sequence | sequence record 21095 | EXFP-R 5'-GTCTTGTAGTTGCCGTCGTC-3'
CTTCGGGCATGGCGGACTTGAAGAAGTCGTGCTGCTTCATGTGGTCGGGGTAGCGGGCGAAGCACTGCAC
GCCCCAGGTCAGGGTGGTCACGAGGGTGGGCCAGGGCACGGGCAGCTTGCCGGTGGTGCAGATGAACTTC
AGGGTCAGCTTGCCGTAGGTGGCATCGCCCTCGCCCTCGCCGGACACGCTGAACTTGTGGCCGTTTACGT
CGCCGTCCAGCTCGACCAGGATGGGCACCACCCCGGTGAACAGCTCCTCGCCCTTGCTCACCATTTTGTC
CCGGGGGATCCACTAGTTCTAGAATCCGTCGAAACTAAGTTCTGGTGTTTTAAAACTAAAAAAAAGACTA
ACTATAAAAGTAGAATTTAAGAAGTTTAAGAAATAGATTTACAGAATTACAATCAATACCTACCGTCTTT
ATATACTTATTAGTCAAGTAGGGGAATAATTTCAGGGAACTGGTTTCAACCTTTTTTTTCAGCTTTTTCC
AAATCAGAGAGAGCAGAAGGTAATAGAAGGTGTAAGAAAATGAAATAGATACATGCGTGGGTCAATTGCC
TTGTGTCA
