>Addgene plasmid #14408 | pAG414GPD-Cerulean-ccdB | addgene partial sequence | sequence record 21096 | 14408 with pRS_marker
GGAAGCATTTAATAGAACAGCATCGTAATATATGTGTACTTTGCAGTTATGACGCCAGATGGCAGTAGTG
GAAGATATTCTTTATTGAAAAATAGCTTGTCACCTTACGTACAATCTTGATCCGGAGCTTTTCTTTTTTT
GCCGATTAAGAATTAATTCGGTCGAAAAAAGAAAAGGAGAGGGCCAAGAGGGAGGGCATTGGTGACTATT
GAGCACGTGAGTATACGTGATTAAGCACACAAAGGCAGCTTGGAGTATGTCTGTTATTAATTTCACAGGT
AGTTCTGGTCCATTGGTGAAAGTTTGCGGCTTGCAGAGCACAGAGGCCGCAGAATGTGCTCTAGATTCCG
ATGCTGACTTGCTGGGTATTATATGTGTGCCCAATAGAAAGAGAACAATTGACCCGGTTATTGCAAGGAA
AATTTCAAGTCTTGTAAAAGCATATAAAAATAGTTCAGGCACTCCGAAATACTTGGTTGGCGTGTTTCGT
AATCAACCTAAGGAGGATGTTTTGGCTCTGGTCAATGATTACGGCATTGATATCGTCCAACTGCATGGAG
ATGAGTCGTGGCAAGAATACCAAGAGTTCCTCG
